Addgene plasmid #161405: pDONR221-SLC47A2_STOP
Purpose: Gateway entry clone with codon-optimized ORF sequence for subcloning into custom expression vectors. Contains a STOP codon at the end of the codon-optimized ORF sequence.
Depositing lab: RESOLUTE Consortium & Giulio Superti-Furga. Depositing organization: CeMM Research Center for Molecular Medicine. Publication: The RESOLUTE consortium: unlocking SLC transporters for drug discovery. Superti-Furga G, Lackner D, Wiedmer T, Ingles-Prieto A, Barbosa B, Girardi E, Goldmann U, Gurtl B, Klavins K, Klimek C, Lindinger S, Lineiro-Retes E, Muller AC, Onstein S, Redinger G, Reil D, Sedlyarov V, Wolf G, Crawford M, Everley R, ... Steppan CM. Nat Rev Drug Discov. 2020 Jul;19(7):429-430. doi: 10.1038/d41573-020-00056-6. PubMed 32265506.
Backbone
  Vector backbone: pDONR221
  Backbone manufacturer: ThermoFisher Scientific
  Backbone size w/o insert (bp): 2550
  Vector type: Mammalian Expression
Growth in bacteria
  Bacterial resistance: Kanamycin, 50 μg/mL
  Growth temperature: 37°C
  Growth strain: NEB Stable
  Copy number: High Copy
Gene/Insert
  Gene/Insert name: SLC47A2 (alt name: FLJ31196, MATE2, MATE2-K)
  Species: H. sapiens (human)
  Insert size (bp): 1809
  Entrez Gene: SLC47A2 (a.k.a. MATE2, MATE2K, MATE2-B, MATE2-K, FLJ31196)
  Cloning method: Gateway Cloning
  Sequencing primers: 5′ M13-fwd; 3′ M13-rev
Terms and licenses: Academic/Nonprofit Terms; Industry Terms
Depositor comments: This plasmid contains a STOP codon at the end of the codon-optimized ORF. For the version of this plasmid that does not contain a STOP codon, please see Addgene plasmid 132239 For more information on the full Resolute plasmid collection, please see www.addgene.org/depositor-collections/re-solute/. Please provide your feedback on this plasmid to the RESOLUTE consortium by filling out their RESOLUTE repository feedback form: https://forms.office.com/Pages/ResponsePage.aspx?id=0e05yklzmkS7rjFGQL4N7z4feCLQvEJAmVcOCM_u885UN1JJRko0Ukg4TVQwNTZLOUxPQVJWT1NHUCQlQCN0PWcu
How to cite: pDONR221-SLC47A2_STOP was a gift from RESOLUTE Consortium & Giulio Superti-Furga (Addgene plasmid # 161405 ; http://n2t.net/addgene:161405 ; RRID:Addgene_161405)
