[The description below was written by a language model from this plasmid's Addgene catalogue record and pLannotate feature annotations shown in this document.]
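Description:
pDONR221-SLC47A2_STOP is a Gateway entry clone built on the pDONR221 backbone, carrying a codon-optimized open reading frame for human SLC47A2 (also known as MATE2 or MATE2-K). The sequenced plasmid is about 4.4 kb. It is maintained in E. coli through a high-copy ColE1/pUC-type origin of replication and selected with kanamycin via an aminoglycoside phosphotransferase (KanR) gene. Although the catalogue lists the vector type as mammalian expression, the annotated features show no eukaryotic promoter or polyadenylation signal. The plasmid therefore acts as a shuttle for the ORF rather than as an expression vector in its own right.

The roughly 1.8 kb SLC47A2 coding sequence lies between attL1 and attL2 sites, the recombination sites used in the Gateway LR reaction. This arrangement allows the ORF to be transferred directionally into any attR-containing destination vector, which then supplies the promoter, tags and selection markers. This version keeps a STOP codon at the end of the ORF, so it suits native, untagged or N-terminally tagged expression. C-terminal fusions require a companion clone that lacks the stop codon. Upstream of the cassette, the rrnB T1 and T2 terminators insulate the insert from read-through transcription in bacteria. A T7 promoter sits just outside attL2, and the short lacI and lacZα fragments are backbone remnants.

SLC47A2 encodes a multidrug and toxin extrusion transporter that secretes organic cations and cationic drugs such as metformin, cimetidine and creatinine across brush border membranes. The clone belongs to a consortium-generated collection of solute carrier ORFs intended for subcloning into custom expression vectors for transporter research and drug discovery.
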