Features (pLannotate 1.2.2; 10 found; start..end, strand, type, name):
    121..213     +  CDS            lacI (fragment): lac repressor; lacI; The lac repressor binds to the lac operator to inhibit transcription in E. coli. This inhibition can be relieved by adding lactose or isopropyl-β-D-thiogalactopyranoside (IPTG).
    268..295     -  terminator     rrnB T2 terminator: transcription terminator T2 from the E. coli rrnB gene
    427..470     +  terminator     rrnB T1 terminator: Escherichia coli rrnB; transcription terminator T1 from the E. coli rrnB gene
    517..553     -  CDS            lacZα (fragment): LacZα fragment of β-galactosidase; lacZ fragment
    569..668     +  protein_bind   attL1: mutant version of attL; recombination site for the Gateway® LR reaction LR Clonase™
    674..2479    +  CDS            SLC47A2: S47A2_HUMAN - Also known as MATE2. Experimental evidence at protein level: Swiss-Prot protein existence level 1. Solute transporter for tetraethylammonium (TEA), 1-methyl-4- phenylpyridinium (MPP), cimetidine, N-methylnicotinamide, metformin, creatinine, guanidine, procainamide, topotecan, estrone sulfate, acyclovir, and ganciclovir. Responsible for the secretion of cationic drugs across the brush border membranes. From Homo sapiens (Human).
   2484..2583    -  protein_bind   attL2: mutant version of attL; recombination site for the Gateway® LR reaction LR Clonase™
   2601..2619    -  promoter       T7 promoter: promoter for bacteriophage T7 RNA polymerase
   2753..3562    +  CDS            KanR: aminoglycoside phosphotransferase; aph(3')-Ia; confers resistance to kanamycin in bacteria or G418 (Geneticin®) in eukaryotes
   3709..4297    +  rep_origin     ori: high-copy-number ColE1/pMB1/pBR322/pUC origin of replication
>Addgene plasmid #161405 | pDONR221-SLC47A2_STOP | addgene full sequence | sequence record 433207 | Addgene NGS Result
CTTTCCTGCGTTATCCCCTGATTCTGTGGATAACCGTATTACCGCCTTTGAGTGAGCTGATACCGCTCGC
CGCAGCCGAACGACCGAGCGCAGCGAGTCAGTGAGCGAGGAAGCGGAAGAGCGCCCAATACGCAAACCGC
CTCTCCCCGCGCGTTGGCCGATTCATTAATGCAGCTGGCACGACAGGTTTCCCGACTGGAAAGCGGGCAG
TGAGCGCAACGCAATTAATACGCGTACCGCTAGCCAGGAAGAGTTTGTAGAAACGCAAAAAGGCCATCCG
TCAGGATGGCCTTCTGCTTAGTTTGATGCCTGGCAGTTTATGGCGGGCGTCCTGCCCGCCACCCTCCGGG
CCGTTGCTTCACAACGTTCAAATCCGCTCCCGGCGGATTTGTCCTACTCAGGAGAGCGTTCACCGACAAA
CAACAGATAAAACGAAAGGCCCAGTCTTCCGACTGAGCCTTTCGTTTTATTTGATGCCTGGCAGTTCCCT
ACTCTCGCGTTAACGCTAGCATGGATGTTTTCCCAGTCACGACGTTGTAAAACGACGGCCAGTCTTAAGC
TCGGGCCCCAAATAATGATTTTATTTTGACTGATAGTGACCTGTTCGTTGCAACACATTGATGAGCAATG
CTTTTTTATAATGCCAACTTTGTACAAAAAAGCAGGCTCCACCATGGACTCCCTGCAGGATACCGTGGCC
CTGGACCACGGAGGATGCTGTCCCGCCCTGTCTAGGCTGGTGCCTAGAGGATTCGGCACCGAGATGTGGA
CACTGTTTGCCCTGTCCGGCCCCCTGTTCCTGTTTCAGGTGCTGACATTCATGATCTACATCGTGTCCAC
CGTGTTTTGCGGACACCTGGGCAAGGTGGAGCTGGCATCTGTGACCCTGGCAGTGGCCTTCGTGAACGTG
TGCGGCGTGAGCGTGGGAGTGGGACTGAGCTCCGCCTGTGACACACTGATGTCTCAGAGCTTTGGCTCCC
CGAATAAAAAACATGTAGGAGTCATCCTGCAGAGAGGCGCCCTGGTGCTGCTGCTGTGCTGTCTGCCCTG
TTGGGCCCTGTTCCTGAACACCCAGCACATCCTGCTGCTGTTTAGGCAGGACCCTGATGTGAGCCGCCTG
ACACAGGATTACGTGATGATCTTCATCCCAGGCCTGCCCGTGATCTTTCTGTACAACCTGCTGGCCAAGT
ATCTGCAGAATCAGGGCTGGCTGAAGGGCCAGGAGGAGGAGAGCCCTTTCCAGACCCCAGGCCTGTCCAT
CCTGCACCCATCCCACTCTCACCTGTCTAGGGCCAGCTTCCACCTGTTTCAGAAGATCACCTGGCCACAG
GTGCTGAGCGGAGTGGTGGGCAACTGCGTGAATGGCGTGGCCAACTACGCCCTGGTGTCCGTGCTGAATC
TGGGCGTGCGCGGCTCTGCCTATGCCAATATCATCAGCCAGTTCGCCCAGACCGTGTTTCTGCTGCTGTA
CATCGTGCTGAAGAAGCTGCACCTGGAGACATGGGCAGGATGGTCTAGCCAGTGCCTGCAGGACTGGGGC
CCATTCTTTTCTCTGGCCGTGCCCAGCATGCTGATGATCTGCGTGGAGTGGTGGGCCTATGAGATCGGCT
CCTTCCTGATGGGCCTGCTGTCCGTGGTGGATCTGTCTGCCCAGGCCGTGATCTACGAGGTGGCCACCGT
GACATATATGATCCCACTGGGACTGAGCATCGGCGTGTGCGTGCGGGTGGGAATGGCACTGGGAGCAGCC
GATACCGTGCAGGCAAAGCGGAGCGCCGTGAGCGGCGTGCTGAGCATCGTGGGCATCTCCCTGGTGCTGG
GCACCCTGATCAGCATCCTGAAGAACCAGCTGGGCCACATCTTTACAAATGACGAGGATGTGATCGCCCT
GGTGTCCCAGGTGCTGCCCGTGTACAGCGTGTTCCACGTGTTTGAGGCCATCTGCTGCGTGTACGGAGGC
GTGCTGAGGGGAACAGGCAAGCAGGCCTTCGGCGCAGCAGTGAACGCAATCACCTACTATATCATCGGCC
TGCCACTGGGCATCCTGCTGACATTTGTGGTGAGGATGCGCATCATGGGACTGTGGCTGGGAATGCTGGC
ATGCGTGTTCCTGGCAACAGCAGCCTTTGTGGCATACACCGCAAGGCTGGACTGGAAGCTGGCAGCAGAG
GAGGCCAAGAAGCACTCTGGCAGGCAGCAGCAGCAGAGGGCAGAGAGCACCGCAACAAGACCAGGACCTG
AGAAGGCCGTGCTGTCCTCTGTGGCCACAGGCAGCTCCCCTGGCATCACCCTGACCACATATAGCCGGTC
CGAGTGTCACGTGGATTTCTTTAGAACACCTGAGGAGGCACACGCACTGTCTGCCCCAACCAGCAGGCTG
TCCGTGAAGCAGCTGGTCATCCGGAGAGGAGCCGCCCTGGGAGCAGCAAGCGCCACCCTGATGGTGGGCC
TGACAGTGCGGATCCTGGCCACCAGACACTAAGACCCAGCTTTCTTGTACAAAGTTGGCATTATAAGAAA
GCATTGCTTATCAATTTGTTGCAACGAACAGGTCACTATCAGTCAAAATAAAATCATTATTTGCCATCCA
GCTGATATCCCCTATAGTGAGTCGTATTACATGGTCATAGCTGTTTCCTGGCAGCTCTGGCCCGTGTCTC
AAAATCTCTGATGTTACATTGCACAAGATAAAAATATATCATCATGAACAATAAAACTGTCTGCTTACAT
AAACAGTAATACAAGGGGTGTTATGAGCCATATTCAACGGGAAACGTCGAGGCCGCGATTAAATTCCAAC
ATGGATGCTGATTTATATGGGTATAAATGGGCTCGCGATAATGTCGGGCAATCAGGTGCGACAATCTATC
GCTTGTATGGGAAGCCCGATGCGCCAGAGTTGTTTCTGAAACATGGCAAAGGTAGCGTTGCCAATGATGT
TACAGATGAGATGGTCAGACTAAACTGGCTGACGGAATTTATGCCTCTTCCGACCATCAAGCATTTTATC
CGTACTCCTGATGATGCATGGTTACTCACCACTGCGATCCCCGGAAAAACAGCATTCCAGGTATTAGAAG
AATATCCTGATTCAGGTGAAAATATTGTTGATGCGCTGGCAGTGTTCCTGCGCCGGTTGCATTCGATTCC
TGTTTGTAATTGTCCTTTTAACAGCGATCGCGTATTTCGTCTCGCTCAGGCGCAATCACGAATGAATAAC
GGTTTGGTTGATGCGAGTGATTTTGATGACGAGCGTAATGGCTGGCCTGTTGAACAAGTCTGGAAAGAAA
TGCATAAACTTTTGCCATTCTCACCGGATTCAGTCGTCACTCATGGTGATTTCTCACTTGATAACCTTAT
TTTTGACGAGGGGAAATTAATAGGTTGTATTGATGTTGGACGAGTCGGAATCGCAGACCGATACCAGGAT
CTTGCCATCCTATGGAACTGCCTCGGTGAGTTTTCTCCTTCATTACAGAAACGGCTTTTTCAAAAATATG
GTATTGATAATCCTGATATGAATAAATTGCAGTTTCATTTGATGCTCGATGAGTTTTTCTAATCAGAATT
GGTTAATTGGTTGTAACACTGGCAGAGCATTACGCTGACTTGACGGGACGGCGCAAGCTCATGACCAAAA
TCCCTTAACGTGAGTTACGCGTCGTTCCACTGAGCGTCAGACCCCGTAGAAAAGATCAAAGGATCTTCTT
GAGATCCTTTTTTTCTGCGCGTAATCTGCTGCTTGCAAACAAAAAAACCACCGCTACCAGCGGTGGTTTG
TTTGCCGGATCAAGAGCTACCAACTCTTTTTCCGAAGGTAACTGGCTTCAGCAGAGCGCAGATACCAAAT
ACTGTTCTTCTAGTGTAGCCGTAGTTAGGCCACCACTTCAAGAACTCTGTAGCACCGCCTACATACCTCG
CTCTGCTAATCCTGTTACCAGTGGCTGCTGCCAGTGGCGATAAGTCGTGTCTTACCGGGTTGGACTCAAG
ACGATAGTTACCGGATAAGGCGCAGCGGTCGGGCTGAACGGGGGGTTCGTGCACACAGCCCAGCTTGGAG
CGAACGACCTACACCGAACTGAGATACCTACAGCGTGAGCTATGAGAAAGCGCCACGCTTCCCGAAGGGA
GAAAGGCGGACAGGTATCCGGTAAGCGGCAGGGTCGGAACAGGAGAGCGCACGAGGGAGCTTCCAGGGGG
AAACGCCTGGTATCTTTATAGTCCTGTCGGGTTTCGCCACCTCTGACTTGAGCGTCGATTTTTGTGATGC
TCGTCAGGGGGGCGGAGCCTATGGAAAAACGCCAGCAACGCGGCCTTTTTACGGTTCCTGGCCTTTTGCT
GGCCTTTTGCTCACATGTT
