Features (pLannotate 1.2.2; 10 found; start..end, strand, type, name):
    121..213     +  CDS            lacI (fragment): lac repressor; lacI; The lac repressor binds to the lac operator to inhibit transcription in E. coli. This inhibition can be relieved by adding lactose or isopropyl-β-D-thiogalactopyranoside (IPTG).
    268..295     -  terminator     rrnB T2 terminator: transcription terminator T2 from the E. coli rrnB gene
    427..470     +  terminator     rrnB T1 terminator: Escherichia coli rrnB; transcription terminator T1 from the E. coli rrnB gene
    517..553     -  CDS            lacZα (fragment): LacZα fragment of β-galactosidase; lacZ fragment
    569..668     +  protein_bind   attL1: mutant version of attL; recombination site for the Gateway® LR reaction LR Clonase™
    674..2479    +  CDS            SLC47A2: S47A2_HUMAN - Also known as MATE2. Experimental evidence at protein level: Swiss-Prot protein existence level 1. Solute transporter for tetraethylammonium (TEA), 1-methyl-4- phenylpyridinium (MPP), cimetidine, N-methylnicotinamide, metformin, creatinine, guanidine, procainamide, topotecan, estrone sulfate, acyclovir, and ganciclovir. Responsible for the secretion of cationic drugs across the brush border membranes. From Homo sapiens (Human).
   2484..2583    -  protein_bind   attL2: mutant version of attL; recombination site for the Gateway® LR reaction LR Clonase™
   2601..2619    -  promoter       T7 promoter: promoter for bacteriophage T7 RNA polymerase
   2753..3562    +  CDS            KanR: aminoglycoside phosphotransferase; aph(3')-Ia; confers resistance to kanamycin in bacteria or G418 (Geneticin®) in eukaryotes
   3709..4297    +  rep_origin     ori: high-copy-number ColE1/pMB1/pBR322/pUC origin of replication
>Addgene plasmid #161405 | pDONR221-SLC47A2_STOP | analyzer sequence | sequence record 312744
CTTTCCTGCGTTATCCCCTGATTCTGTGGATAACCGTATTACCGCCTTTGAGTGAGCTGATACCGCTCGC
CGCAGCCGAACGACCGAGCGCAGCGAGTCAGTGAGCGAGGAAGCGGAAGAGCGCCCAATACGCAAACCGC
CTCTCCCCGCGCGTTGGCCGATTCATTAATGCAGCTGGCACGACAGGTTTCCCGACTGGAAAGCGGGCAG
TGAGCGCAACGCAATTAATACGCGTACCGCTAGCCAGGAAGAGTTTGTAGAAACGCAAAAAGGCCATCCG
TCAGGATGGCCTTCTGCTTAGTTTGATGCCTGGCAGTTTATGGCGGGCGTCCTGCCCGCCACCCTCCGGG
CCGTTGCTTCACAACGTTCAAATCCGCTCCCGGCGGATTTGTCCTACTCAGGAGAGCGTTCACCGACAAA
CAACAGATAAAACGAAAGGCCCAGTCTTCCGACTGAGCCTTTCGTTTTATTTGATGCCTGGCAGTTCCCT
ACTCTCGCGTTAACGCTAGCATGGATGTTTTCCCAGTCACGACGTTGTAAAACGACGGCCAGTCTTAAGC
TCGGGCCCCAAATAATGATTTTATTTTGACTGATAGTGACCTGTTCGTTGCAACACATTGATGAGCAATG
CTTTTTTATAATGCCAACTTTGTACAAAAAAGCAGGCTCCACCATGGACTCCCTGCAGGATACCGTGGCC
CTGGACCACGGAGGATGCTGTCCCGCCCTGTCTAGGCTGGTGCCTAGAGGATTCGGCACCGAGATGTGGA
CACTGTTTGCCCTGTCCGGCCCCCTGTTCCTGTTTCAGGTGCTGACATTCATGATCTACATCGTGTCCAC
CGTGTTTTGCGGACACCTGGGCAAGGTGGAGCTGGCATCTGTGACCCTGGCAGTGGCCTTCGTGAACGTG
TGCGGCGTGAGCGTGGGAGTGGGACTGAGCTCCGCCTGTGACACACTGATGTCTCAGAGCTTTGGCTCCC
CGAATAAAAAACATGTAGGAGTCATCCTGCAGAGAGGCGCCCTGGTGCTGCTGCTGTGCTGTCTGCCCTG
TTGGGCCCTGTTCCTGAACACCCAGCACATCCTGCTGCTGTTTAGGCAGGACCCTGATGTGAGCCGCCTG
ACACAGGATTACGTGATGATCTTCATCCCAGGCCTGCCCGTGATCTTTCTGTACAACCTGCTGGCCAAGT
ATCTGCAGAATCAGGGCTGGCTGAAGGGCCAGGAGGAGGAGAGCCCTTTCCAGACCCCAGGCCTGTCCAT
CCTGCACCCATCCCACTCTCACCTGTCTAGGGCCAGCTTCCACCTGTTTCAGAAGATCACCTGGCCACAG
GTGCTGAGCGGAGTGGTGGGCAACTGCGTGAATGGCGTGGCCAACTACGCCCTGGTGTCCGTGCTGAATC
TGGGCGTGCGCGGCTCTGCCTATGCCAATATCATCAGCCAGTTCGCCCAGACCGTGTTTCTGCTGCTGTA
CATCGTGCTGAAGAAGCTGCACCTGGAGACATGGGCAGGATGGTCTAGCCAGTGCCTGCAGGACTGGGGC
CCATTCTTTTCTCTGGCCGTGCCCAGCATGCTGATGATCTGCGTGGAGTGGTGGGCCTATGAGATCGGCT
CCTTCCTGATGGGCCTGCTGTCCGTGGTGGATCTGTCTGCCCAGGCCGTGATCTACGAGGTGGCCACCGT
GACATATATGATCCCACTGGGACTGAGCATCGGCGTGTGCGTGCGGGTGGGAATGGCACTGGGAGCAGCC
GATACCGTGCAGGCAAAGCGGAGCGCCGTGAGCGGCGTGCTGAGCATCGTGGGCATCTCCCTGGTGCTGG
GCACCCTGATCAGCATCCTGAAGAACCAGCTGGGCCACATCTTTACAAATGACGAGGATGTGATCGCCCT
GGTGTCCCAGGTGCTGCCCGTGTACAGCGTGTTCCACGTGTTTGAGGCCATCTGCTGCGTGTACGGAGGC
GTGCTGAGGGGAACAGGCAAGCAGGCCTTCGGCGCAGCAGTGAACGCAATCACCTACTATATCATCGGCC
TGCCACTGGGCATCCTGCTGACATTTGTGGTGAGGATGCGCATCATGGGACTGTGGCTGGGAATGCTGGC
ATGCGTGTTCCTGGCAACAGCAGCCTTTGTGGCATACACCGCAAGGCTGGACTGGAAGCTGGCAGCAGAG
GAGGCCAAGAAGCACTCTGGCAGGCAGCAGCAGCAGAGGGCAGAGAGCACCGCAACAAGACCAGGACCTG
AGAAGGCCGTGCTGTCCTCTGTGGCCACAGGCAGCTCCCCTGGCATCACCCTGACCACATATAGCCGGTC
CGAGTGTCACGTGGATTTCTTTAGAACACCTGAGGAGGCACACGCACTGTCTGCCCCAACCAGCAGGCTG
TCCGTGAAGCAGCTGGTCATCCGGAGAGGAGCCGCCCTGGGAGCAGCAAGCGCCACCCTGATGGTGGGCC
TGACAGTGCGGATCCTGGCCACCAGACACTAAGACCCAGCTTTCTTGTACAAAGTTGGCATTATAAGAAA
GCATTGCTTATCAATTTGTTGCAACGAACAGGTCACTATCAGTCAAAATAAAATCATTATTTGCCATCCA
GCTGATATCCCCTATAGTGAGTCGTATTACATGGTCATAGCTGTTTCCTGGCAGCTCTGGCCCGTGTCTC
AAAATCTCTGATGTTACATTGCACAAGATAAAATAATATCATCATGAACAATAAAACTGTCTGCTTACAT
AAACAGTAATACAAGGGGTGTTATGAGCCATATTCAACGGGAAACGTCGAGGCCGCGATTAAATTCCAAC
ATGGATGCTGATTTATATGGGTATAAATGGGCTCGCGATAATGTCGGGCAATCAGGTGCGACAATCTATC
GCTTGTATGGGAAGCCCGATGCGCCAGAGTTGTTTCTGAAACATGGCAAAGGTAGCGTTGCCAATGATGT
TACAGATGAGATGGTCAGACTAAACTGGCTGACGGAATTTATGCCTCTTCCGACCATCAAGCATTTTATC
CGTACTCCTGATGATGCATGGTTACTCACCACTGCGATCCCCGGAAAAACAGCATTCCAGGTATTAGAAG
AATATCCTGATTCAGGTGAAAATATTGTTGATGCGCTGGCAGTGTTCCTGCGCCGGTTGCATTCGATTCC
TGTTTGTAATTGTCCTTTTAACAGCGATCGCGTATTTCGTCTCGCTCAGGCGCAATCACGAATGAATAAC
GGTTTGGTTGATGCGAGTGATTTTGATGACGAGCGTAATGGCTGGCCTGTTGAACAAGTCTGGAAAGAAA
TGCATAAACTTTTGCCATTCTCACCGGATTCAGTCGTCACTCATGGTGATTTCTCACTTGATAACCTTAT
TTTTGACGAGGGGAAATTAATAGGTTGTATTGATGTTGGACGAGTCGGAATCGCAGACCGATACCAGGAT
CTTGCCATCCTATGGAACTGCCTCGGTGAGTTTTCTCCTTCATTACAGAAACGGCTTTTTCAAAAATATG
GTATTGATAATCCTGATATGAATAAATTGCAGTTTCATTTGATGCTCGATGAGTTTTTCTAATCAGAATT
GGTTAATTGGTTGTAACACTGGCAGAGCATTACGCTGACTTGACGGGACGGCGCAAGCTCATGACCAAAA
TCCCTTAACGTGAGTTACGCGTCGTTCCACTGAGCGTCAGACCCCGTAGAAAAGATCAAAGGATCTTCTT
GAGATCCTTTTTTTCTGCGCGTAATCTGCTGCTTGCAAACAAAAAAACCACCGCTACCAGCGGTGGTTTG
TTTGCCGGATCAAGAGCTACCAACTCTTTTTCCGAAGGTAACTGGCTTCAGCAGAGCGCAGATACCAAAT
ACTGTTCTTCTAGTGTAGCCGTAGTTAGGCCACCACTTCAAGAACTCTGTAGCACCGCCTACATACCTCG
CTCTGCTAATCCTGTTACCAGTGGCTGCTGCCAGTGGCGATAAGTCGTGTCTTACCGGGTTGGACTCAAG
ACGATAGTTACCGGATAAGGCGCAGCGGTCGGGCTGAACGGGGGGTTCGTGCACACAGCCCAGCTTGGAG
CGAACGACCTACACCGAACTGAGATACCTACAGCGTGAGCTATGAGAAAGCGCCACGCTTCCCGAAGGGA
GAAAGGCGGACAGGTATCCGGTAAGCGGCAGGGTCGGAACAGGAGAGCGCACGAGGGAGCTTCCAGGGGG
AAACGCCTGGTATCTTTATAGTCCTGTCGGGTTTCGCCACCTCTGACTTGAGCGTCGATTTTTGTGATGC
TCGTCAGGGGGGCGGAGCCTATGGAAAAACGCCAGCAACGCGGCCTTTTTACGGTTCCTGGCCTTTTGCT
GGCCTTTTGCTCACATGTT
