>Addgene plasmid #161405 | pDONR221-SLC47A2_STOP | depositor partial sequence | sequence record 312745 | Codon-optimized ORF of SLC47A2
ATGGACTCCCTGCAGGATACCGTGGCCCTGGACCACGGAGGATGCTGTCCCGCCCTGTCTAGGCTGGTGC
CTAGAGGATTCGGCACCGAGATGTGGACACTGTTTGCCCTGTCCGGCCCCCTGTTCCTGTTTCAGGTGCT
GACATTCATGATCTACATCGTGTCCACCGTGTTTTGCGGACACCTGGGCAAGGTGGAGCTGGCATCTGTG
ACCCTGGCAGTGGCCTTCGTGAACGTGTGCGGCGTGAGCGTGGGAGTGGGACTGAGCTCCGCCTGTGACA
CACTGATGTCTCAGAGCTTTGGCTCCCCGAATAAAAAACATGTAGGAGTCATCCTGCAGAGAGGCGCCCT
GGTGCTGCTGCTGTGCTGTCTGCCCTGTTGGGCCCTGTTCCTGAACACCCAGCACATCCTGCTGCTGTTT
AGGCAGGACCCTGATGTGAGCCGCCTGACACAGGATTACGTGATGATCTTCATCCCAGGCCTGCCCGTGA
TCTTTCTGTACAACCTGCTGGCCAAGTATCTGCAGAATCAGGGCTGGCTGAAGGGCCAGGAGGAGGAGAG
CCCTTTCCAGACCCCAGGCCTGTCCATCCTGCACCCATCCCACTCTCACCTGTCTAGGGCCAGCTTCCAC
CTGTTTCAGAAGATCACCTGGCCACAGGTGCTGAGCGGAGTGGTGGGCAACTGCGTGAATGGCGTGGCCA
ACTACGCCCTGGTGTCCGTGCTGAATCTGGGCGTGCGCGGCTCTGCCTATGCCAATATCATCAGCCAGTT
CGCCCAGACCGTGTTTCTGCTGCTGTACATCGTGCTGAAGAAGCTGCACCTGGAGACATGGGCAGGATGG
TCTAGCCAGTGCCTGCAGGACTGGGGCCCATTCTTTTCTCTGGCCGTGCCCAGCATGCTGATGATCTGCG
TGGAGTGGTGGGCCTATGAGATCGGCTCCTTCCTGATGGGCCTGCTGTCCGTGGTGGATCTGTCTGCCCA
GGCCGTGATCTACGAGGTGGCCACCGTGACATATATGATCCCACTGGGACTGAGCATCGGCGTGTGCGTG
CGGGTGGGAATGGCACTGGGAGCAGCCGATACCGTGCAGGCAAAGCGGAGCGCCGTGAGCGGCGTGCTGA
GCATCGTGGGCATCTCCCTGGTGCTGGGCACCCTGATCAGCATCCTGAAGAACCAGCTGGGCCACATCTT
TACAAATGACGAGGATGTGATCGCCCTGGTGTCCCAGGTGCTGCCCGTGTACAGCGTGTTCCACGTGTTT
GAGGCCATCTGCTGCGTGTACGGAGGCGTGCTGAGGGGAACAGGCAAGCAGGCCTTCGGCGCAGCAGTGA
ACGCAATCACCTACTATATCATCGGCCTGCCACTGGGCATCCTGCTGACATTTGTGGTGAGGATGCGCAT
CATGGGACTGTGGCTGGGAATGCTGGCATGCGTGTTCCTGGCAACAGCAGCCTTTGTGGCATACACCGCA
AGGCTGGACTGGAAGCTGGCAGCAGAGGAGGCCAAGAAGCACTCTGGCAGGCAGCAGCAGCAGAGGGCAG
AGAGCACCGCAACAAGACCAGGACCTGAGAAGGCCGTGCTGTCCTCTGTGGCCACAGGCAGCTCCCCTGG
CATCACCCTGACCACATATAGCCGGTCCGAGTGTCACGTGGATTTCTTTAGAACACCTGAGGAGGCACAC
GCACTGTCTGCCCCAACCAGCAGGCTGTCCGTGAAGCAGCTGGTCATCCGGAGAGGAGCCGCCCTGGGAG
CAGCAAGCGCCACCCTGATGGTGGGCCTGACAGTGCGGATCCTGGCCACCAGACACTAA
